Addgene plasmid #163950: PROM_Ntpsba_chlo
Purpose: L0 part - promoter
Depositing lab: Jim Haseloff. Depositing organization: University of Cambridge. Publication: Construction of DNA Tools for Hyperexpression in Marchantia Chloroplasts. Frangedakis E, Guzman-Chavez F, Rebmann M, Markel K, Yu Y, Perraki A, Tse SW, Liu Y, Rever J, Sauret-Gueto S, Goffinet B, Schneider H, Haseloff J. ACS Synth Biol. 2021 Jul 16;10(7):1651-1666. doi: 10.1021/acssynbio.0c00637. Epub 2021 Jun 7. PubMed 34097383.
Backbone
  Vector backbone: pUAP4
  Vector type: Bacterial Expression
Growth in bacteria
  Bacterial resistance: Chloramphenicol, 25 μg/mL
  Growth temperature: 37°C
  Growth strain: DH5alpha
  Copy number: High Copy
Gene/Insert
  Gene/Insert name: Nicotiana tabacum psbA promoter
  Species: Other
  Cloning method: Restriction Enzyme; 5′ cloning site Unknown (unknown if destroyed); 3′ cloning site Unknown (unknown if destroyed)
How to cite: PROM_Ntpsba_chlo was a gift from Jim Haseloff (Addgene plasmid # 163950 ; http://n2t.net/addgene:163950 ; RRID:Addgene_163950)
