[The description below was written by a language model from this plasmid's Addgene catalogue record and pLannotate feature annotations shown in this document.]
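Description:
PROM_Ntpsba_chlo is a small (about 2.1 kb) Level 0 part plasmid that stores the Nicotiana tabacum psbA promoter as a reusable building block for modular DNA assembly. It is built on the pUAP4 backbone, a compact acceptor vector, and although it is catalogued as a bacterial expression vector, its recorded purpose is simply "L0 part - promoter". It therefore serves as a storage and donor plasmid propagated in E. coli rather than as an expression construct in its own right. Replication relies on a high-copy ColE1/pUC-type origin. Selection is by chloramphenicol, conferred by the E. coli cat gene (chloramphenicol acetyltransferase) driven by its native cat promoter and followed by the phage lambda t0 terminator.

The automated annotation identifies only backbone elements. Besides the origin and resistance cassette, it finds two transcription terminators, a putative bacterial terminator and a his operon terminator, facing in opposite directions around a short unannotated stretch. This layout would be consistent with terminators insulating the cloning site from read-through, and the psbA promoter presumably lies in that gap, but the feature table does not annotate the insert and the cloning sites are recorded as unknown.

psbA encodes the D1 protein of photosystem II, and its promoter is widely used as a strong plastid promoter for driving transgenes in chloroplasts. The associated publication concerns DNA tools for hyperexpression in Marchantia chloroplasts, so the part is evidently meant to be combined with other L0 parts, such as coding sequences and terminators, into chloroplast transformation constructs.
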