Features (pLannotate 1.2.2; 6 found; start..end, strand, type, name):
    565..662     -  promoter       cat promoter: promoter of the E. coli cat gene encoding chloramphenicol acetyltransferase
    748..791     -  terminator     bacterial terminator: putative bacterial transcription terminator
    889..946     +  terminator     his operon terminator: This putative transcriptin terminator from the E. coli his operon has a 2-bp deletion introduced during synthesis. Its efficiency has not been determined.
   1141..1729    -  rep_origin     ori: high-copy-number ColE1/pMB1/pBR322/pUC origin of replication
   1912..2006    -  terminator     lambda t0 terminator: transcription terminator from phage lambda
   2030..564     -  CDS            cat (across the origin): CAT_ECOLX - Experimental evidence at protein level: Swiss-Prot protein existence level 1. This enzyme is an effector of chloramphenicol resistance in bacteria. From Escherichia coli. This protein is used as a marker in many commonly used cloning vectors, such as pACYC184.
>Addgene plasmid #163950 | PROM_Ntpsba_chlo | addgene full sequence | sequence record 332205 | Addgene NGS Result
CGCCAGCGGCATCAGCACCTTGTCGCCTTGCGTATAATATTTGCCCATGGTGAAAACGGGGGCGAAGAAG
TTGTCCATATTGGCCACGTTTAAATCAAAACTGGTGAAACTCACCCAGGGATTGGCTGAGACGAAAAACA
TATTCTCAATAAACCCTTTAGGGAAATAGGCCAGGTTTTCACCGTAACACGCCACATCTTGCGAATATAT
GTGTAGAAACTGCCGGAAATCGTCGTGGTATTCACTCCAGAGCGATGAAAACGTTTCAGTTTGCTCATGG
AAAACGGTGTAACAAGGGTGAACACTATCCCATATCACCAGCTCACCGTCTTTCATTGCCATACGAAATT
CCGGATGAGCATTCATCAGGCGGGCAAGAATGTGAATAAAGGCCGGATAAAACTTGTGCTTATTTTTCTT
TACGGTCTTTAAAAAGGCCGTAATATCCAGCTGAACGGTCTGGTTATAGGTACATTGAGCAACTGACTGA
AATGCCTCAAAATGTTCTTTACGATGCCATTGGGATATATCAACGGTGGTATATCCAGTGATTTTTTTCT
CCATTTTAGCTTCCTTAGCTCCTGAAAATCTCGATAACTCAAAAAATACGCCCGGTAGTGATCTTATTTC
ATTATGGTGAAAGTTGGAACCTCTTACGTGCCCGATCAACTCGAGTGCCACCTGACGTCTAAGAAACCAT
TATTATCATGACATTAACCTATAAAAATAGGCGTATCACGAGGCAGAATTTCAGATAAAAAAAATCCTTA
GCTTTCGCTAAGGATGATTTCTGGAATTCGGTCTCTAGTATTATTCAACAGTATAACATGACTTATATAC
TCGTGTCAACCAAGAGCTCGAATTGGCCGCTCTCCAGAGACCCTGCAGTCCGGCAAAAAAGGGCAAGGTG
TCACCACCCTGCCCTTTTTCTTTAAAACCGAAAAGATTACTTCGCGTTATGCAGGCTTCCTCGCTCACTG
ACTCGCTGCGCTCGGTCGTTCGGCTGCGGCGAGCGGTATCAGCTCACTCAAAGGCGGTAATACGGTTATC
CACAGAATCAGGGGATAACGCAGGAAAGAACATGTGAGCAAAAGGCCAGCAAAAGGCCAGGAACCGTAAA
AAGGCCGCGTTGCTGGCGTTTTTCCACAGGCTCCGCCCCCCTGACGAGCATCACAAAAATCGACGCTCAA
GTCAGAGGTGGCGAAACCCGACAGGACTATAAAGATACCAGGCGTTTCCCCCTGGAAGCTCCCTCGTGCG
CTCTCCTGTTCCGACCCTGCCGCTTACCGGATACCTGTCCGCCTTTCTCCCTTCGGGAAGCGTGGCGCTT
TCTCATAGCTCACGCTGTAGGTATCTCAGTTCGGTGTAGGTCGTTCGCTCCAAGCTGGGCTGTGTGCACG
AACCCCCCGTTCAGCCCGACCGCTGCGCCTTATCCGGTAACTATCGTCTTGAGTCCAACCCGGTAAGACA
CGACTTATCGCCACTGGCAGCAGCCACTGGTAACAGGATTAGCAGAGCGAGGTATGTAGGCGGTGCTACA
GAGTTCTTGAAGTGGTGGCCTAACTACGGCTACACTAGAAGAACAGTATTTGGTATCTGCGCTCTGCTGA
AGCCAGTTACCTTCGGAAAAAGAGTTGGTAGCTCTTGATCCGGCAAACAAACCACCGCTGGTAGCGGTGG
TTTTTTTGTTTGCAAGCAGCAGATTACGCGCAGAAAAAAAGGATCTCAAGAAGATCCTTTGATCTTTTCT
ACGGGGTCTGACGCTCAGTGGAACGAAAACTCACGTTAAGGGATTTTGGTCATGAGATTATCAAAAAGGA
TCTTCACCTAGATCCTTTTAAATTAAAAATGAAGTTTTAAATCAATCTAAAGTATATATGAGTAAACTTG
GTCTGACAGCTCGAGGCTTGGATTCTCACCAATAAAAAACGCCCGGCGGCAACCGAGCGTTCTGAACAAA
TCCAGATGGAGTTCTGAGGTCATTACTGGATCTATCAACAGGAGTCCAAGCGAGCTCGATATCAAATTAC
GCCCCGCCCTGCCACTCATCGCAGTACTGTTGTAATTCATTAAGCATTCTGCCGACATGGAAGCCATCAC
AAACGGCATGATGAACCTGAAT
